>Addgene plasmid #126912 | pCfB8622 | addgene full sequence | sequence record 248797 | Addgene NGS Result
GACATGGAGGCCCAGAATACCCTCCTTGACAGTCTTGACGTGCGCAGCTCAGGGGCATGATGTGACTGTC
GCCCGTACATTTAGCCCATACATCCCCATGTATAATCATTTGCATCCATACATTTTGATGGCCGCACGGC
GCGAAGCAAAAATTACGGCTCCTCGCTGCAGACCTGCGAGCAGGGAAACGCTCCCCTCACAGACGCGTTG
AATTGTCCCCACGCCGCGCCCCTGTAGAGAAATATAAAAGGTTAGGATTTGCCACTGAGGTTCTTCTTTC
ATATACTTCCTTTTAAAATCTTGCTAGGATACAGTTCTCACATCACATCCGAACATAAACAACCATGGGT
ACCACTCTTGACGACACGGCTTACCGGTACCGCACCAGTGTCCCGGGGGACGCCGAGGCCATCGAGGCAC
TGGATGGGTCCTTCACCACCGACACCGTTTTCCGCGTCACCACCACCGGGGACGGCTTCACCCTGCGGGA
GGTGCCGGTGGACCCGCCCCTGACCAAGGTGTTCCCCGACGACGAATCGGACGACGAATCGGACGACGGG
GAGGACGGCGACCCGGACTCCCGGACGTTCGTCGCGTACGGGGACGACGGCGACCTGGCGGGCTTCGTGG
TCGTCTCGTACTCCGGCTGGAACCGCCGGCTGACCGTCGAGGACATCGAGGTCGCCCCGGAGCACCGGGG
GCACGGGGTCGGGCGCGCGTTGATGGGGCTCGCGACGGAGTTCGCCCGCGAGCGGGGCGCCGGGCACCTC
TGGCTGGAGGTCACCAACGTCAACGCACCGGCGATCCACGCGTACCGGCGGATGGGGTTCACCCTCTGCG
GCCTGGACACCGCCCTGTACGACGGCACCGCCTCGGACGGCGAGCAGGCGCTCTACATGAGCATGCCCTG
CCCCTAATCAGTACTGACAATAAAAAGATTCTTGTTTTCAAGAACTTGTCATTTGTATAGTTTTTTTATA
TTGTAGTTGTTCTATTTTAATCAAATGTTAGCGTGATTTATATTTTTTTTCGCCTCGACATCATCTGCCC
AGATGCGAAGTTAAGTGCGCAGAAAGTAATATCATGCGTCAATCGTATGTGAATGCTGGTCGCTATACTG
CTGTCGATTCGATACTAACGCCGCCATCCAGTGTCGAAAACGAGCTGCGGCCGCCTACAGGGCGCGTCCA
TTCGCCATTCAGGCTGCGCAACTGTTGGGAAGGGCGATCGGTGCGGGCCTCTTCGCTATTACGCCAGCTA
CGTGCGATAGGGAACAAAAGCTGGAGCTTCTTTGAAAAGATAATGTATGATTATGCTTTCACTCATATTT
ATACAGAAACTTGATGTTTTCTTTCGAGTATATACAAGGTGATTACATGTACGTTTGAAGTACAACTCTA
GATTTTGTAGTGCCCTCTTGGGCTAGCGGTAAAGGTGCGCATTTTTTCACACCCTACAATGTTCTGTTCA
AAAGATTTTGGTCAAACGCTGTAGAAGTGAAAGTTGGTGCGCATGTTTCGGCGTTCGAAACTTCTCCGCA
GTGAAAGATAAATGATCAATTGTAGAGACTATCCACAGTTTTAGAGCTAGAAATAGCAAGTTAAAATAAG
GCTAGTCCGTTATCAACTTGAAAAAGTGGCACCGAGTCGGTGGTGCTTTTTTTGTTTTTTATGTCTTCGA
GTCATGTAATTAGTTAATCGCGTGTTTCCAGCTGCATTAATGAATCGGCCAACGCGCGGGGAGAGGCGGT
TTGCGTATTGGGCGCTCTTCCGCTTCCTCGCTCACTGACTCGCTGCGCTCGGTCGTTCGGCTGCGGCGAG
CGGTATCAGCTCACTCAAAGGCGGTAATACGGTTATCCACAGAATCAGGGGATAACGCAGGAAAGAACAT
GTGAGCAAAAGGCCAGCAAAAGGCCAGGAACCGTAAAAAGGCCGCGTTGCTGGCGTTTTTCCATAGGCTC
CGCCCCCCTGACGAGCATCACAAAAATCGACGCTCAAGTCAGAGGTGGCGAAACCCGACAGGACTATAAA
GATACCAGGCGTTTCCCCCTGGAAGCTCCCTCGTGCGCTCTCCTGTTCCGACCCTGCCGCTTACCGGATA
CCTGTCCGCCTTTCTCCCTTCGGGAAGCGTGGCGCTTTCTCATAGCTCACGCTGTAGGTATCTCAGTTCG
GTGTAGGTCGTTCGCTCCAAGCTGGGCTGTGTGCACGAACCCCCCGTTCAGCCCGACCGCTGCGCCTTAT
CCGGTAACTATCGTCTTGAGTCCAACCCGGTAAGACACGACTTATCGCCACTGGCAGCAGCCACTGGTAA
CAGGATTAGCAGAGCGAGGTATGTAGGCGGTGCTACAGAGTTCTTGAAGTGGTGGCCTAACTACGGCTAC
ACTAGAAGAACAGTATTTGGTATCTGCGCTCTGCTGAAGCCAGTTACCTTCGGAAAAAGAGTTGGTAGCT
CTTGATCCGGCAAACAAACCACCGCTGGTAGCGGTGGTTTTTTTGTTTGCAAGCAGCAGATTACGCGCAG
AAAAAAAGGATCTCAAGAAGATCCTTTGATCTTTTCTACGGGGTCTGACGCTCAGTGGAACGAAAACTCA
CGTTAAGGGATTTTGGTCATGAGATTATCAAAAAGGATCTTCACCTAGATCCTTTTAAATTAAAAATGAA
GTTTTAAATCAATCTAAAGTATATATGAGTAAACTTGGTCTGACAGTTACCAATGCTTAATCAGTGAGGC
ACCTATCTCAGCGATCTGTCTATTTCGTTCATCCATAGTTGCCTGACTCCCCGTCGTGTAGATAACTACG
ATACGGGAGGGCTTACCATCTGGCCCCAGTGCTGCAATGATACCGCGAGACCCACGCTCACCGGCTCCAG
ATTTATCAGCAATAAACCAGCCAGCCGGAAGGGCCGAGCGCAGAAGTGGTCCTGCAACTTTATCCGCCTC
CATCCAGTCTATTAATTGTTGCCGGGAAGCTAGAGTAAGTAGTTCGCCAGTTAATAGTTTGCGCAACGTT
GTTGCCATTGCTACAGGCATCGTGGTGTCACGCTCGTCGTTTGGTATGGCTTCATTCAGCTCCGGTTCCC
AACGATCAAGGCGAGTTACATGATCCCCCATGTTGTGCAAAAAAGCGGTTAGCTCCTTCGGTCCTCCGAT
CGTTGTCAGAAGTAAGTTGGCCGCAGTGTTATCACTCATGGTTATGGCAGCACTGCATAATTCTCTTACT
GTCATGCCATCCGTAAGATGCTTTTCTGTGACTGGTGAGTACTCAACCAAGTCATTCTGAGAATAGTGTA
TGCGGCGACCGAGTTGCTCTTGCCCGGCGTCAATACGGGATAATACCGCGCCACATAGCAGAACTTTAAA
AGTGCTCATCATTGGAAAACGTTCTTCGGGGCGAAAACTCTCAAGGATCTTACCGCTGTTGAGATCCAGT
TCGATGTAACCCACTCGTGCACCCAACTGATCTTCAGCATCTTTTACTTTCACCAGCGTTTCTGGGTGAG
CAAAAACAGGAAGGCAAAATGCCGCAAAAAAGGGAATAAGGGCGACACGGAAATGTTGAATACTCATACT
CTTCCTTTTTCAATATTATTGAAGCATTTATCAGGGTTATTGTCTCATGAGCGGATACATATTTGAATGT
ATTTAGAAAAATAAACAAATAGGGGTTCCGCGCACATTTCCCCGAAAAGTGCCACCTGAACGAAGCATCT
GTGCTTCATTTTGTAGAACAAAAATGCAACGCGAGAGCGCTAATTTTTCAAACAAAGAATCTGAGCTGCA
TTTTTACAGAACAGAAATGCAACGCGAAAGCGCTATTTTACCAACGAAGAATCTGTGCTTCATTTTTGTA
AAACAAAAATGCAACGCGAGAGCGCTAATTTTTCAAACAAAGAATCTGAGCTGCATTTTTACAGAACAGA
AATGCAACGCGAGAGCGCTATTTTACCAACAAAGAATCTATACTTCTTTTTTGTTCTACAAAAATGCATC
CCGAGAGCGCTATTTTTCTAACAAAGCATCTTAGATTACTTTTTTTCTCCTTTGTGCGCTCTATAATGCA
GTCTCTTGATAACTTTTTGCACTGTAGGTCCGTTAAGGTTAGAAGAAGGCTACTTTGGTGTCTATTTTCT
CTTCCATAAAAAAAGCCTGACTCCACTTCCCGCGTTTACTGATTACTAGCGAAGCTGCGGGTGCATTTTT
TCAAGATAAAGGCATCCCCGATTATATTCTATACCGATGTGGATTGCGCATACTTTGTGAACAGAAAGTG
ATAGCGTTGATGATTCTTCATTGGTCAGAAAATTATGAACGGTTTCTTCTATTTTGTCTCTATATACTAC
GTATAGGAAATGTTTACATTTTCGTATTGTTTTCGATTCACTCTATGAATAGTTCTTACTACAATTTTTT
TGTCTAAAGAGTAATACTAGAGATAAACATAAAAAATGTAGAGGTCGAGTTTAGATGCAAGTTCAAGGAG
CGAAAGGTGGATGGGTAGGTTATATAGGGATATAGCACAGAGATATATAGCAAAGAGATACTTTTGAGCA
ATGTTTGTGGAAGCGGTATTCGCAATATTTTAGTAGCTCGTTACAGTCCGGTGCGTTTTTGGTTTTTTGA
AAGTGCGTCTTCAGAGCGCTTTTGGTTTTCAAAAGCGCTCTGAAGTTCCTATACTTTCTAGAGAATAGGA
ACTTCGGAATAGGAACTTCAAAGCGTTTCCGAAAACGAGCGCTTCCGAAAATGCAACGCGAGCTGCGCAC
ATACAGCTCACTGTTCACGTCGCACCTATATCTGCGTGTTGCCTGTATATATATATACATGAGAAGAACG
GCATAGTGCGTGTTTATGCTTAAATGCGTACTTATATGCGTCTATTTATGTAGGATGAAAGGTAGTCTAG
TACCTCCTGTGATATTATCCCATTCCATGCGGGGTATCGTATGCTTCCTTCAGCACTACCCTTTAGCTGT
TCTATATGCTGCCACTCCTCAATTGGATTAGTCTCATCCTTCAATGCTATCATTTCCTTTGATATTGGAT
CATACTAAGAAACCATTATTATCATGACATTAACCTATAAAAATAGGCGTATCACGAGGCCCTTTCGTCT
CGCGCGTTTCGGTGATGACGGTGAAAACCTCTGACACATGCAGCTCCCGGAGACGGTCACAGCTTGTCTG
TAAGCGGATGCCGGGAGCAGACAAGCCCGTCAGGGCGCGTCAGCGGGCTGCATTTAAATGATCTGTTTAG
CTTGCCTCGTCCCCGCCGGGTCACCCGGCCAGC
Features (pLannotate 1.2.2; 13 found; start..end, strand, type, name):
      1..344     +  promoter       TEF promoter: Ashbya gossypii TEF promoter
    351..915     +  CDS            NrsR (fragment): nourseothricin acetyltransferase; Streptomyces noursei nat1; confers resistance to nourseothricin
    923..1120    +  terminator     TEF terminator: Ashbya gossypii TEF terminator
   1191..1259    -  CDS            lacZα (fragment): LacZα fragment of β-galactosidase; lacZ fragment
   1289..1557    +  promoter       SNR52 promoter: promoter for the S. cerevisiae small nucleolar RNA gene SNR52
   1578..1652    +  misc_RNA       gRNA scaffold: guide RNA scaffold for the Streptococcus pyogenes CRISPR/Cas9 system
   1657..1676    +  terminator     SUP4 terminator: transcription terminator for the S. cerevisiae SUP4 tRNA gene
   1708..1765    -  CDS            lacI (fragment): lac repressor; lacI; The lac repressor binds to the lac operator to inhibit transcription in E. coli. This inhibition can be relieved by adding lactose or isopropyl-β-D-thiogalactopyranoside (IPTG).
   1948..2536    -  rep_origin     ori: high-copy-number ColE1/pMB1/pBR322/pUC origin of replication
   2707..3567    -  CDS            AmpR: β-lactamase; bla; confers resistance to ampicillin, carbenicillin, and related antibiotics
   3568..3672    -  promoter       AmpR promoter: bla
   3699..5041    -  rep_origin     2μ ori: yeast 2μ plasmid origin of replication
   5109..5144    +  CDS            rop (fragment): Rop protein, which maintains plasmids at low copy number; rop
