[The description below was written by a language model from this plasmid's Addgene catalogue record and pLannotate feature annotations shown in this document.]
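Description:
pCfB8622 is a 5.3 kb yeast–E. coli shuttle plasmid of the CRISPR class, built on the pTAJAK-71 backbone, that delivers a single guide RNA directed against the ADE2 gene of Saccharomyces cerevisiae. In bacteria it is maintained at high copy through a ColE1/pUC-type origin and selected with ampicillin via the β-lactamase gene and its native promoter. In yeast it replicates episomally from the 2μ origin and is selected with a dominant drug marker: the nourseothricin acetyltransferase gene (nat1 from Streptomyces noursei) flanked by the Ashbya gossypii TEF promoter and terminator. This allows use in prototrophic strains without relying on auxotrophies. Short annotated fragments of lacZα, lacI and rop appear to be backbone remnants rather than functional elements.

The payload is a compact RNA polymerase III expression cassette. The S. cerevisiae SNR52 small nucleolar RNA promoter drives transcription of the 20-nucleotide ADE2-targeting spacer, which sits in the gap between the promoter and the annotated Streptococcus pyogenes Cas9 guide scaffold, and the transcript is ended by the SUP4 tRNA terminator. No Cas9 coding sequence is annotated on this plasmid, so the nuclease must be supplied separately, for example from another plasmid or from a strain already expressing it.

According to the associated publication, the plasmid forms part of a teaching exercise demonstrating EasyClone and CRISPR/Cas9 tools for yeast metabolic engineering. ADE2 is a convenient target for such demonstrations because its disruption typically causes accumulation of a red pigment, giving a visible colony-colour readout of editing. The cloning method used to insert the guide is not recorded.
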