Addgene plasmid #126912: pCfB8622
Purpose: Plasmid containing gRNA expression cassette targeting ADE2 in Saccharomyces cerevisiae
Depositing lab: Irina Borodina. Depositing organization: Danmarks Tekniske Universitet. Publication: A teaching protocol demonstrating the use of EasyClone and CRISPR/Cas9 for metabolic engineering of Saccharomyces cerevisiae and Yarrowia lipolytica. Milne N, Tramontin LRR, Borodina I. FEMS Yeast Res. 2019 Sep 26. pii: foz062. doi: 10.1093/femsyr/foz062. PubMed 31556952.
Backbone
  Vector backbone: pTAJAK-71
  Vector type: CRISPR
Growth in bacteria
  Bacterial resistance: Ampicillin, 100 μg/mL
  Growth temperature: 37°C
  Growth strain: DH5alpha
  Copy number: High Copy
Gene/Insert
  Gene/Insert name: ADE2 gRNA
  gRNA/shRNA sequence: AATTGTAGAGACTATCCACA
  Species: S. cerevisiae (budding yeast)
  Cloning method: Unknown
Terms and licenses: Academic/Nonprofit Terms; Industry Terms: Not Available to Industry
How to cite: pCfB8622 was a gift from Irina Borodina (Addgene plasmid # 126912 ; http://n2t.net/addgene:126912 ; RRID:Addgene_126912)
